>Addgene plasmid #171653 | QUAS-5-T7-GFP_ColE1 | depositor full sequence | sequence record 332805 | QUAS-5-T7-GFP_ColE1 sequence 2861 bps
TTACCAATGCTTAATCAGTGAGGCACCTATCTCAGCGATCTGTCTATTTCGTTCATCCATAGTTGCCTGA
CTCCCCGTCGTGTAGATAACTACGATACGGGAGGGCTTACCATCTGGCCCCAGTGCTGCAATGATACCGC
GAGACCCACGCTCACCGGCTCCAGATTTATCAGCAATAAACCAGCCAGCCGGAAGGGCCGAGCGCAGAAG
TGGTCCTGCAACTTTATCCGCCTCCATCCAGTCTATTAATTGTTGCCGGGAAGCTAGAGTAAGTAGTTCG
CCAGTTAATAGTTTGCGCAACGTTGTTGCCATTGCTACAGGCATCGTGGTGTCACGCTCGTCGTTTGGTA
TGGCTTCATTCAGCTCCGGTTCCCAACGATCAAGGCGAGTTACATGATCCCCCATGTTGTGCAAAAAAGC
GGTTAGCTCCTTCGGTCCTCCGATCGTTGTCAGAAGTAAGTTGGCCGCAGTGTTATCACTCATGGTTATG
GCAGCACTGCATAATTCTCTTACTGTCATGCCATCCGTAAGATGCTTTTCTGTGACTGGTGAGTACTCAA
CCAAGTCATTCTGAGAATAGTGTATGCGGCGACCGAGTTGCTCTTGCCCGGCGTCAATACGGGATAATAC
CGCGCCACATAGCAGAACTTTAAAAGTGCTCATCATTGGAAAACGTTCTTCGGGGCGAAAACTCTCAAGG
ATCTTACCGCTGTTGAGATCCAGTTCGATGTAACCCACTCGTGCACCCAACTGATCTTCAGCATCTTTTA
CTTTCACCAGCGTTTCTGGGTGAGCAAAAACAGGAAGGCAAAATGCCGCAAAAAAGGGAATAAGGGCGAC
ACGGAAATGTTGAATACTCATACTCTTCCTTTTTCAATATTATTGAAGCATTTATCAGGGTTATTGTCTC
ATGAGCGGATACATATTTGAATGTATTTAGAAAAATAAACAAATAGGGGTTCCGCGCGCTAGCGGTACCC
GATCCCGCGAAATGGGTAATCGCTTATCCCACATTAATACGACTCACTATAGGCCCCGAATTCAACCGGT
TTGTTTAACTTTAAGAAGGAGGAGTACATATGGTGAGCAAGGGCGAGGAGCTGTTCACCGGGGTGGTGCC
CATCCTGGTCGAGCTGGACGGCGACGTAAACGGCCACAAGTTCAGCGTGTCCGGCGAGGGCGAGGGCGAT
GCCACCTACGGCAAGCTGACCCTGAAGTTCATCTGCACCACCGGCAAGCTGCCCGTGCCCTGGCCCACCC
TCGTGACCACCCTGACCTACGGCGTGCAGTGCTTCAGCCGCTACCCCGACCACATGAAGCAGCACGACTT
CTTCAAGTCCGCCATGCCCGAAGGCTACGTCCAGGAGCGCACCATCTTCTTCAAGGACGACGGCAACTAC
AAGACCCGCGCCGAGGTGAAGTTCGAGGGCGACACCCTGGTGAACCGCATCGAGCTGAAGGGCATCGACT
TCAAGGAGGACGGCAACATCCTGGGGCACAAGCTGGAGTACAACTACAACAGCCACAACGTCTATATCAT
GGCCGACAAGCAGAAGAACGGCATCAAGGTGAACTTCAAGATCCGCCACAACATCGAGGACGGCAGCGTG
CAGCTCGCCGACCACTACCAGCAGAACACCCCCATCGGCGACGGCCCCGTGCTGCTGCCCGACAACCACT
ACCTGAGCACCCAGTCCGCCCTGAGCAAAGACCCCAACGAGAAGCGCGATCACATGGTCCTGCTGGAGTT
CGTGACCGCCGCCGGGATCACTCTCGGCATGGACGAGCTGTACAAGTCCGGACTCAGATCTCGAGCGGCG
AACGACGAAAACTACTCTGAAAACTACGCGGACGCGTCTTAGAAGCTTCTAGCATAACCCCTTGGGGCCT
CTAAACGGGTCTTGAGGGGTTTTTTGCCCGGGGGATCCCCTAGGGCGTTCGGCTGCGGCGAGCGGTATCA
GCTCACTCAAAGGCGGTAATACGGTTATCCACAGAATCAGGGGATAACGCAGGAAAGAACATGTGAGCAA
AAGGCCAGCAAAAGGCCAGGAACCGTAAAAAGGCCGCGTTGCTGGCGTTTTTCCATAGGCTCCGCCCCCC
TGACGAGCATCACAAAAATCGACGCTCAAGTCAGAGGTGGCGAAACCCGACAGGACTATAAAGATACCAG
GCGTTTCCCCCTGGAAGCTCCCTCGTGCGCTCTCCTGTTCCGACCCTGCCGCTTACCGGATACCTGTCCG
CCTTTCTCCCTTCGGGAAGCGTGGCGCTTTCTCAATGCTCACGCTGTAGGTATCTCAGTTCGGTGTAGGT
CGTTCGCTCCAAGCTGGGCTGTGTGCACGAACCCCCCGTTCAGCCCGACCGCTGCGCCTTATCCGGTAAC
TATCGTCTTGAGTCCAACCCGGTAAGACACGACTTATCGCCACTGGCAGCAGCCACTGGTAACAGGATTA
GCAGAGCGAGGTATGTAGGCGGTGCTACAGAGTTCTTGAAGTGGTGGCCTAACTACGGCTACACTAGAAG
GACAGTATTTGGTATCTGCGCTCTGCTGAAGCCAGTTACCTTCGGAAAAAGAGTTGGTAGCTCTTGATCC
GGCAAACAAACCACCGCTGGTAGCGGTGGTTTTTTTGTTTGCAAGCAGCAGATTACGCGCAGAAAAAAAG
GATCTCAAGAAGATCCTTTGATCTTTTCTACGGGGTCTGACGCTCAGTGGAACGAAAACTCACGTTAAGG
GATTTTGGTCATGACTAGTGCTTGGATTCTCACCAATAAAAAACGCCCGGCGGCAACCGAGCGTTCTGAA
CAAATCCAGATGGAGTTCTGAGGTCATTACTGGATCTATCAACAGGAGTCCAAGCGAGCTC
Features (pLannotate 1.2.2; 9 found; start..end, strand, type, name):
      1..861     -  CDS            AmpR: β-lactamase; bla; confers resistance to ampicillin, carbenicillin, and related antibiotics
    862..966     -  promoter       AmpR promoter: bla
   1015..1033    +  promoter       T7 promoter: promoter for bacteriophage T7 RNA polymerase
   1051..1071    +  RBS            RBS: efficient ribosome binding site from bacteriophage T7 gene 10 (Olins and Rangwala, 1989)
   1080..1796    +  CDS            EGFP: EGFP is a basic (constitutively fluorescent) green fluorescent protein published in 1996, derived from Aequorea victoria. It is reported to be a rapidly-maturing weak dimer with moderate acid sensitivity.
   1797..1816    +  misc_feature   MCS (fragment): multiple cloning site
   1869..1916    +  terminator     T7 terminator: transcription terminator for bacteriophage T7 RNA polymerase
   2080..2668    -  rep_origin     ori: high-copy-number ColE1/pMB1/pBR322/pUC origin of replication
   2756..2850    -  terminator     lambda t0 terminator: transcription terminator from phage lambda
