>Addgene plasmid #171653 | QUAS-5-T7-GFP_ColE1 | addgene full sequence | sequence record 341148 | Addgene NGS Result
TTACCAATGCTTAATCAGTGAGGCACCTATCTCAGCGATCTGTCTATTTCGTTCATCCATAGTTGCCTGA
CTCCCCGTCGTGTAGATAACTACGATACGGGAGGGCTTACCATCTGGCCCCAGTGCTGCAATGATACCGC
GAGACCCACGCTCACCGGCTCCAGATTTATCAGCAATAAACCAGCCAGCCGGAAGGGCCGAGCGCAGAAG
TGGTCCTGCAACTTTATCCGCCTCCATCCAGTCTATTAATTGTTGCCGGGAAGCTAGAGTAAGTAGTTCG
CCAGTTAATAGTTTGCGCAACGTTGTTGCCATTGCTACAGGCATCGTGGTGTCACGCTCGTCGTTTGGTA
TGGCTTCATTCAGCTCCGGTTCCCAACGATCAAGGCGAGTTACATGATCCCCCATGTTGTGCAAAAAAGC
GGTTAGCTCCTTCGGTCCTCCGATCGTTGTCAGAAGTAAGTTGGCCGCAGTGTTATCACTCATGGTTATG
GCAGCACTGCATAATTCTCTTACTGTCATGCCATCCGTAAGATGCTTTTCTGTGACTGGTGAGTACTCAA
CCAAGTCATTCTGAGAATAGTGTATGCGGCGACCGAGTTGCTCTTGCCCGGCGTCAATACGGGATAATAC
CGCGCCACATAGCAGAACTTTAAAAGTGCTCATCATTGGAAAACGTTCTTCGGGGCGAAAACTCTCAAGG
ATCTTACCGCTGTTGAGATCCAGTTCGATGTAACCCACTCGTGCACCCAACTGATCTTCAGCATCTTTTA
CTTTCACCAGCGTTTCTGGGTGAGCAAAAACAGGAAGGCAAAATGCCGCAAAAAAGGGAATAAGGGCGAC
ACGGAAATGTTGAATACTCATACTCTTCCTTTTTCAATATTATTGAAGCATTTATCAGGGTTATTGTCTC
ATGAGCGGATACATATTTGAATGTATTTAGAAAAATAAACAAATAGGGGTTCCGCGCGCTAGCGGTACCC
GATCCCGCGAAATGGGTAATCGCTTATCCCACATTAATACGACTCACTATAGGCCCCGAATTCAACCGGT
TTGTTTAACTTTAAGAAGGAGGAGTACATATGGTGAGCAAGGGCGAGGAGCTGTTCACCGGGGTGGTGCC
CATCCTGGTCGAGCTGGACGGCGACGTAAACGGCCACAAGTTCAGCGTGTCCGGCGAGGGCGAGGGCGAT
GCCACCTACGGCAAGCTGACCCTGAAGTTCATCTGCACCACCGGCAAGCTGCCCGTGCCCTGGCCCACCC
TCGTGACCACCCTGACCTACGGCGTGCAGTGCTTCAGCCGCTACCCCGACCACATGAAGCAGCACGACTT
CTTCAAGTCCGCCATGCCCGAAGGCTACGTCCAGGAGCGCACCATCTTCTTCAAGGACGACGGCAACTAC
AAGACCCGCGCCGAGGTGAAGTTCGAGGGCGACACCCTGGTGAACCGCATCGAGCTGAAGGGCATCGACT
TCAAGGAGGACGGCAACATCCTGGGGCACAAGCTGGAGTACAACTACAACAGCCACAACGTCTATATCAT
GGCCGACAAGCAGAAGAACGGCATCAAGGTGAACTTCAAGATCCGCCACAACATCGAGGACGGCAGCGTG
CAGCTCGCCGACCACTACCAGCAGAACACCCCCATCGGCGACGGCCCCGTGCTGCTGCCCGACAACCACT
ACCTGAGCACCCAGTCCGCCCTGAGCAAAGACCCCAACGAGAAGCGCGATCACATGGTCCTGCTGGAGTT
CGTGACCGCCGCCGGGATCACTCTCGGCATGGACGAGCTGTACAAGTCCGGACTCAGATCTCGAGCGGCG
AACGACGAAAACTACTCTGAAAACTACGCGGACGCGTCTTAGAAGCTTCTAGCATAACCCCTTGGGGCCT
CTAAACGGGTCTTGAGGGGTTTTTTGCCCGGGGGATCCCCTAGGGCGTTCGGCTGCGGCGAGCGGTATCA
GCTCACTCAAAGGCGGTAATACGGTTATCCACAGAATCAGGGGATAACGCAGGAAAGAACATGTGAGCAA
AAGGCCAGCAAAAGGCCAGGAACCGTAAAAAGGCCGCGTTGCTGGCGTTTTTCCATAGGCTCCGCCCCCC
TGACGAGCATCACAAAAATCGACGCTCAAGTCAGAGGTGGCGAAACCCGACAGGACTATAAAGATACCAG
GCGTTTCCCCCTGGAAGCTCCCTCGTGCGCTCTCCTGTTCCGACCCTGCCGCTTACCGGATACCTGTCCG
CCTTTCTCCCTTCGGGAAGCGTGGCGCTTTCTCATAGCTCACGCTGTAGGTATCTCAGTTCGGTGTAGGT
CGTTCGCTCCAAGCTGGGCTGTGTGCACGAACCCCCCGTTCAGCCCGACCGCTGCGCCTTATCCGGTAAC
TATCGTCTTGAGTCCAACCCGGTAAGACACGACTTATCGCCACTGGCAGCAGCCACTGGTAACAGGATTA
GCAGAGCGAGGTATGTAGGCGGTGCTACAGAGTTCTTGAAGTGGTGGCCTAACTACGGCTACACTAGAAG
GACAGTATTTGGTATCTGCGCTCTGCTGAAGCCAGTTACCTTCGGAAAAAGAGTTGGTAGCTCTTGATCC
GGCAAACAAACCACCGCTGGTAGCGGTGGTTTTTTTGTTTGCAAGCAGCAGATTACGCGCAGAAAAAAAG
GATCTCAAGAAGATCCTTTGATCTTTTCTACGGGGTCTGACGCTCAGTGGAACGAAAACTCACGTTAAGG
GATTTTGGTCATGACTAGTGCTTGGATTCTCACCAATAAAAAACGCCCGGCGGCAACCGAGCGTTCTGAA
CAAATCCAGATGGAGTTCTGAGGTCATTACTGGATCTATCAACAGGAGTCCAAGCGAGCTC
Features (pLannotate 1.2.2; 9 found; start..end, strand, type, name):
      1..861     -  CDS            AmpR: β-lactamase; bla; confers resistance to ampicillin, carbenicillin, and related antibiotics
    862..966     -  promoter       AmpR promoter: bla
   1015..1033    +  promoter       T7 promoter: promoter for bacteriophage T7 RNA polymerase
   1051..1071    +  RBS            RBS: efficient ribosome binding site from bacteriophage T7 gene 10 (Olins and Rangwala, 1989)
   1080..1796    +  CDS            EGFP: EGFP is a basic (constitutively fluorescent) green fluorescent protein published in 1996, derived from Aequorea victoria. It is reported to be a rapidly-maturing weak dimer with moderate acid sensitivity.
   1797..1816    +  misc_feature   MCS (fragment): multiple cloning site
   1869..1916    +  terminator     T7 terminator: transcription terminator for bacteriophage T7 RNA polymerase
   2080..2668    -  rep_origin     ori: high-copy-number ColE1/pMB1/pBR322/pUC origin of replication
   2756..2850    -  terminator     lambda t0 terminator: transcription terminator from phage lambda
