[The description below was written by a language model from this plasmid's Addgene catalogue record and pLannotate feature annotations shown in this document.]
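Description:
QUAS-5-T7-GFP_ColE1 is a compact bacterial expression plasmid of about 2.9 kb built on the AmpColE1 backbone. It replicates from a high-copy ColE1/pUC-type origin and is selected with ampicillin through a β-lactamase gene driven by its native bla promoter. A lambda t0 terminator sits beyond the origin, where it likely helps insulate the plasmid's functional modules from read-through transcription.

The payload is a reporter cassette in which a QUAS element, the DNA binding site recognised by the QF transcriptional activator of the Neurospora Q system, is placed five base pairs upstream of a bacteriophage T7 promoter. The automated annotation does not mark the QUAS itself, but the short unannotated stretch between the bla promoter and the T7 promoter is where it would be expected to lie. Downstream of the T7 promoter come the efficient T7 gene 10 ribosome binding site, an EGFP coding sequence, a small multiple cloning site fragment and the T7 terminator. The catalogue entry lists a C-terminal ssrA-type degradation tag (DAS+4) on the reporter. This is not annotated separately, though it may correspond to the sequence just after EGFP, and such a tag would shorten the reporter's lifetime by directing it to proteolysis.

Because transcription depends on T7 RNA polymerase, GFP is expressed in BL21(DE3) E. coli, while a standard cloning strain is used for propagation. The associated work concerns regulating prokaryotic gene expression with a eukaryotic transcriptional activator. The plasmid therefore appears to serve as a fluorescent readout for how an activator binding site at a defined spacing from the T7 promoter affects output, in a high-copy ColE1 context.
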