Addgene plasmid #171653: QUAS-5-T7-GFP_ColE1
Purpose: QUAS five base pairs upstream of a T7 promoter. Expresses GFP in BL21(DE3) E. coli. Contains ColE1 origin of replication.
Depositing lab: Tara Deans. Depositing organization: University of Utah. Publication: Enhanced regulation of prokaryotic gene expression by a eukaryotic transcriptional activator. MacDonald IC, Seamons TR, Emmons JC, Javdan SB, Deans TL. Nat Commun. 2021 Jul 5;12(1):4109. doi: 10.1038/s41467-021-24434-9. PubMed 34226549.
Backbone
  Vector backbone: AmpColE1
  Vector type: Bacterial Expression
Growth in bacteria
  Bacterial resistance: Ampicillin, 100 μg/mL
  Growth temperature: 37°C
  Growth strain: DH5alpha
  Copy number: High Copy
Gene/Insert
  Gene/Insert name: QUAS-5-T7
  Insert size (bp): 950
  Tag / fusion protein: ssrA degradation tag (DAS+4) (C terminal on backbone)
Terms and licenses: Academic/Nonprofit Terms; Industry Terms: Not Available to Industry
How to cite: QUAS-5-T7-GFP_ColE1 was a gift from Tara Deans (Addgene plasmid # 171653 ; http://n2t.net/addgene:171653 ; RRID:Addgene_171653)
